>Addgene plasmid #23801 | pDONR223-PDPK1 | depositor partial sequence | sequence record 10847 | Author sequence
ATGGCCAGGACCACCAGCCAGCTGTATGACGCCGTGCCCATCCAGTCCAGCGTGGTGTTATGTTCCTGCC
CATCCCCATCAATGGTGAGGACCCAGACTGAGTCCAGCACGCCCCCTGGCATTCCTGGTGGCAGCAGGCA
GGGCCCCGCCATGGACGGCACTGCAGCCGAGCCTCGGCCCGGCGCCGGCTCCCTGCAGCATGCCCAGCCT
CCGCCGCAGCCTCGGAAGAAGCGGCCTGAGGACTTCAAGTTTGGGAAAATCCTTGGGGAAGGCTCTTTTT
CCACGGTTGTCCTGGCTCGAGAACTGGCAACCTCCAGAGAATATGCGACCAGGGCCAACTCATTCGTGGG
AACAGCGCAGTACGTTTCTCCAGAGCTGCTCACGGAGAAGTCCGCCTGTAAGAGTTCAGACCTTTGGGCT
CTTGGATGCATAATATACCAGCTTGTGGCAGGACTCCCACCATTCCGAGCTGGAAACGAGTATCTTATAT
TTCAGAAGATCATTAAGTTGGAATATGACTTTCCAGAAAAATTCTTCCCTAAGGCAAGAGACCTCGTGGA
GAAACTTTTGGTTTTAGATGCCACAAAGCGGTTAGGCTGTGAGGAAATGGAAGGATACGGACCTCTTAAA
GCACACCCGTTCTTCGAGTCCGTCACGTGGGAGAACCTGCACCAGCAGACGCCTCCGAAGCTCACCGCTT
ACCTGCCGGCTATGTCGGAAGACGACGAGGACTGCTATGGCAATTATGACAATCTCCTGAGCCAGTTTGG
CTGCATGCAGGTGTCTTCGTCCTCCTCCTCACACTCCCTGTCAGCCTCCGACACGGGCCTGCCCCAGAGG
TCAGGCAGCAACATAGAGCAGTACATTCACGATCTGGACTCGAACTCCTTTGAACTGGACTTACAGTTTT
CCGAAGATGAGAAGAGGTTGTTGTTGGAGAAGCAGGCTGGCGGAAACCCTTGGCACCAGTTTGTAGAAAA
TAATTTAATACTAAAGATGGGCCCAGTGGATAAGCGGAAGGGTTTATTTGCAAGACGACGACAGCTGTTG
CTCACAGAAGGACCACATTTATATTATGTGGATCCTGTCAACAAAGTTCTGAAAGGTGAAATTCCTTGGT
CACAAGAACTTCGACCAGAGGCCAAGAATTTTAAAACTTTCTTTGTCCACACGCCTAACAGGACGTATTA
TCTGATGGACCCCAGCGGGAACGCACACAAGTGGTGCAGGAAGATCCAGGAGGTTTGGAGGCAGCGATAC
CAGAGCCACCCGGACGCCGCTGTGCAGTGA
