>Addgene plasmid #23801 | pDONR223-PDPK1 | addgene partial sequence | sequence record 29560 | 23801 with M13pUC-fwd
AATGATTTTATTTTGACTGATAGTGACCTGTTCGTTGCAACAAATTGATGAGCAATGCTTTTTTATAATG
CCAACTTTGTACAAAAAAGTTGGCATGGCCAGGACCACCAGCCAGCTGTATGACGCCGTGCCCATCCAGT
CCAGCGTGGTGTTATGTTCCTGCCCATCCCCATCAATGGTGAGGACCCAGACTGAGTCCAGCACGCCCCC
TGGCATTCCTGGTGGCAGCAGGCAGGGCCCCGCCATGGACGGCACTGCAGCCGAGCCTCGGCCCGGCGCC
GGCTCCCTGCAGCATGCCCAGCCTCCGCCGCAGCCTCGGAAGAAGCGGCCTGAGGACTTCAAGTTTGGGA
AAATCCTTGGGGAAGGCTCTTTTTCCACGGTTGTCCTGGCTCGAGAACTGGCAACCTCCAGAGAATATGC
GACCAGGGCCAACTCATTCGTGGGAACAGCGCAGTACGTTTCTCCAGAGCTGCTCACGGAGAAGTCCGCC
TGTAAGAGTTCAGACCTTTGGGCTCTTGGATGCATAATATACCAGCTTGTGGCAGGACTCCCACCATTCC
GAGCTGGAAACGAGTATCTTATATTTCAGAAGATCATTAAGTTGGAATATGACTTTCCAGAAAAATTCTT
CCCTAAGGCAAGAGACCTCGTGGAGAAACTTTTGGTTTTAGATGCCACAAAGCGGTTAGGCTGTGAGGAA
ATGGAAGGATACGGACCTCTTAAAGCACACCCGTTCTTCGAGTCCGTCACGTGGGAGAACCTGCACCAGC
AGACGCCTCC
