[The description below was written by a language model from this plasmid's Addgene catalogue record.]
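Description:
pDONR223-PDPK1 is a Gateway entry clone built on the Invitrogen pDONR223 donor backbone (about 5 kb without insert) that carries the open reading frame of human PDPK1, the 3-phosphoinositide-dependent protein kinase-1. It is a bacterial cloning plasmid, maintained at high copy in standard E. coli strains such as DH5alpha and selected with spectinomycin. The recorded insert is roughly 1.3 kb and was introduced by Gateway recombination, so in the finished clone the ORF should be flanked by the attL-type recombination sites characteristic of entry clones. No feature table is provided, so the exact sites, the origin of replication and other backbone elements are not itemised in the record. The insert can be sequenced from the flanking M13 forward and reverse primer sites.

The ORF is supplied without a stop codon. This "open" configuration allows an LR recombination into a destination vector that reads through the recombination site into a C-terminal epitope tag and stop codon provided by that vector, so the user can choose the tag. The plasmid itself has no eukaryotic promoter stated in the record, and the depositors note that it is not meant for direct transfection; it serves only as a shuttle source of the ORF. They point to a companion set of lentiviral destination vectors (the pLX301–pLX304 series), obtained separately, for expressing the kinase in mammalian cells. The clone belongs to a kit of kinase ORFs associated with a study of resistance to RAF inhibition through MAP kinase pathway reactivation, which suggests its typical use in gain-of-function expression screens.
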