Addgene plasmid #23801: pDONR223-PDPK1
Depositing lab: William Hahn & David Root. Depositing organization: Dana-Farber Cancer Institute. Publication: COT drives resistance to RAF inhibition through MAP kinase pathway reactivation. Johannessen CM, Boehm JS, Kim SY, Thomas SR, Wardwell L, Johnson LA, Emery CM, Stransky N, Cogdill AP, Barretina J, Caponigro G, Hieronymus H, Murray RR, Salehi-Ashtiani K, Hill DE, Vidal M, Zhao JJ, Yang X, Alkan O, Kim S, Harris JL, Wilson CJ, Myer VE, Finan PM, Root DE, Roberts TM, Golub T, Flaherty KT, Dummer R, Weber BL, Sellers WR, Schlegel R, Wargo JA, Hahn WC, Garraway LA. Nature. 2010 Dec 16;468(7326):968-72. doi: 10.1038/nature09627 PubMed 21107320.
Backbone
  Vector backbone: pDONR223
  Backbone manufacturer: Invitrogen
  Backbone size w/o insert (bp): 5005
  Vector type: Gateway Donor vector
Growth in bacteria
  Bacterial resistance: Spectinomycin, 50 μg/mL
  Growth temperature: 37°C
  Growth strain: DH5alpha
  Copy number: High Copy
Gene/Insert
  Gene/Insert name: PDPK1 (alt name: 3-phosphoinositide dependent protein kinase-1)
  Species: H. sapiens (human)
  Insert size (bp): 1290
  Entrez Gene: PDPK1 (a.k.a. PDK1, PDPK2, PDPK2P, PRO0461)
  Cloning method: Gateway Cloning
  Sequencing primers: 5′ M13pUC-fwd; 3′ M13rev
Terms and licenses: Academic/Nonprofit Terms; Industry Terms: Not Available to Industry
Depositor comments: The ORF has no Stop codon. This design enables easy recombination into a destination vector to add an epitope tag of choice and Stop codon to the ORF. Do NOT use this plasmid directly for transfections. A set of 4 custom lentiviral vectors is available ( pLX301 (http://www.addgene.org/25895/) , pLX302 (http://www.addgene.org/25896/) , pLX303 (http://www.addgene.org/25897/) , pLX304 (http://www.addgene.org/25890/) ) to be used to express these ORFs in mammalian cells. These plasmids are not included in the kit and must be ordered separately.
How to cite: pDONR223-PDPK1 was a gift from William Hahn & David Root (Addgene plasmid # 23801 ; http://n2t.net/addgene:23801 ; RRID:Addgene_23801)
